>Addgene plasmid #243787 | mCerulean-T-SpyTag | addgene full sequence | sequence record 494257 | Addgene NGS Result
ATCCGGATATAGTTCCTCCTTTCAGCAAAAAACCCCTCAAGACCCGTTTAGAGGCCCCAAGGGGTTATGC
TAGTTATTGCTCAGCGGTGGCAGCAGCCAACTCAGCTTCCTTTCGGGCTTTGTTAGCAGCCGGATCTCAG
TGGTGGTGGTGGTGGTGCTCGAGTTAATGATGGTGATGATGATGGCTACCACCAGACCCACCACTGCCAC
CTTTATATCGCTTGTATGCATCAACCATAACAATATGCGGTACACCGCGGCTGCCTCCAGACCCCCCGGA
GCCGCCTGACTGAAAGTACAGATTTTCGCTGCCCCCGGAACCACCTGATCCACCTTTGTACAGTTCATCC
ATACCTAAAGTAATGCCCGCGGCGGTGACGAACTCCAGCAACACCATGTGGTCGCGTTTTTCGTTTGGGT
CCTTTGAAAGTTTACTTTGAGTACTTAAATAGTGATTATCAGGAAGCAGGACAGGACCGTCGCCGATGGG
GGTATTTTGTTGGTAGTGATCCGCGAGCTGCACGCTTCCATCTTCAATGTTATGGCGGATTTTAAAGTTG
GCCTTAATGCCGTTCTTCTGTTTGTCTGCTGTAATATAAACGTTATCCGAAATCGCGTTATACTCCAATT
TATGACCGAGTATGTTCCCATCCTCTTTGAAATCGATCCCTTTCAGTTCGATACGATTAACCAGAGTATC
ACCCTCAAATTTAACTTCGGCACGCGTTTTATAATTCCCATCGTCTTTAAAAAAGATTGTCCGTTCCTGC
ACGTAGCCCTCCGGCATAGCGCTTTTAAAGAAGTCGTGCTGTTTCATGTGATCCGGATAACGAGCAAAGC
ACTGTACGCCCCACGTCAGGGTGGTCACCAGCGTTGGCCACGGCACCGGTAGTTTTCCCGTGGTACAGAT
GAATTTCAGGGTTAACTTGCCATAGGTCGCATCGCCTTCGCCTTCGCCGCTCACCGAAAACTTATGGCCA
TTTACGTCACCATCCAATTCCACCAGAATCGGGACCACACCCGTGAACAGTTCTTCGCCTTTGGAGACCA
TCGAAGATCCCATATGTATATCTCCTTCTTAAAGTTAAACAAAATTATTTCTAGAGGGGAATTGTTATCC
GCTCACAATTCCCCTATAGTGAGTCGTATTAATTTCGCGGGATCGAGATCGATCTCGATCCTCTACGCCG
GACGCATCGTGGCCGGCATCACCGGCGCCACAGGTGCGGTTGCTGGCGCCTATATCGCCGACATCACCGA
TGGGGAAGATCGGGCTCGCCACTTCGGGCTCATGAGCGCTTGTTTCGGCGTGGGTATGGTGGCAGGCCCC
GTGGCCGGGGGACTGTTGGGCGCCATCTCCTTGCATGCACCATTCCTTGCGGCGGCGGTGCTCAACGGCC
TCAACCTACTACTGGGCTGCTTCCTAATGCAGGAGTCGCATAAGGGAGAGCGTCGAGATCCCGGACACCA
TCGAATGGCGCAAAACCTTTCGCGGTATGGCATGATAGCGCCCGGAAGAGAGTCAATTCAGGGTGGTGAA
TGTGAAACCAGTAACGTTATACGATGTCGCAGAGTATGCCGGTGTCTCTTATCAGACCGTTTCCCGCGTG
GTGAACCAGGCCAGCCACGTTTCTGCGAAAACGCGGGAAAAAGTGGAAGCGGCGATGGCGGAGCTGAATT
ACATTCCCAACCGCGTGGCACAACAACTGGCGGGCAAACAGTCGTTGCTGATTGGCGTTGCCACCTCCAG
TCTGGCCCTGCACGCGCCGTCGCAAATTGTCGCGGCGATTAAATCTCGCGCCGATCAACTGGGTGCCAGC
GTGGTGGTGTCGATGGTAGAACGAAGCGGCGTCGAAGCCTGTAAAGCGGCGGTGCACAATCTTCTCGCGC
AACGCGTCAGTGGGCTGATCATTAACTATCCGCTGGATGACCAGGATGCCATTGCTGTGGAAGCTGCCTG
CACTAATGTTCCGGCGTTATTTCTTGATGTCTCTGACCAGACACCCATCAACAGTATTATTTTCTCCCAT
GAAGACGGTACGCGACTGGGCGTGGAGCATCTGGTCGCATTGGGTCACCAGCAAATCGCGCTGTTAGCGG
GCCCATTAAGTTCTGTCTCGGCGCGTCTGCGTCTGGCTGGCTGGCATAAATATCTCACTCGCAATCAAAT
TCAGCCGATAGCGGAACGGGAAGGCGACTGGAGTGCCATGTCCGGTTTTCAACAAACCATGCAAATGCTG
AATGAGGGCATCGTTCCCACTGCGATGCTGGTTGCCAACGATCAGATGGCGCTGGGCGCAATGCGCGCCA
TTACCGAGTCCGGGCTGCGCGTTGGTGCGGACATCTCGGTAGTGGGATACGACGATACCGAAGACAGCTC
ATGTTATATCCCGCCGTTAACCACCATCAAACAGGATTTTCGCCTGCTGGGGCAAACCAGCGTGGACCGC
TTGCTGCAACTCTCTCAGGGCCAGGCGGTGAAGGGCAATCAGCTGTTGCCCGTCTCACTGGTGAAAAGAA
AAACCACCCTGGCGCCCAATACGCAAACCGCCTCTCCCCGCGCGTTGGCCGATTCATTAATGCAGCTGGC
ACGACAGGTTTCCCGACTGGAAAGCGGGCAGTGAGCGCAACGCAATTAATGTAAGTTAGCTCACTCATTA
GGCACCGGGATCTCGACCGATGCCCTTGAGAGCCTTCAACCCAGTCAGCTCCTTCCGGTGGGCGCGGGGC
ATGACTATCGTCGCCGCACTTATGACTGTCTTCTTTATCATGCAACTCGTAGGACAGGTGCCGGCAGCGC
TCTGGGTCATTTTCGGCGAGGACCGCTTTCGCTGGAGCGCGACGATGATCGGCCTGTCGCTTGCGGTATT
CGGAATCTTGCACGCCCTCGCTCAAGCCTTCGTCACTGGTCCCGCCACCAAACGTTTCGGCGAGAAGCAG
GCCATTATCGCCGGCATGGCGGCCCCACGGGTGCGCATGATCGTGCTCCTGTCGTTGAGGACCCGGCTAG
GCTGGCGGGGTTGCCTTACTGGTTAGCAGAATGAATCACCGATACGCGAGCGAACGTGAAGCGACTGCTG
CTGCAAAACGTCTGCGACCTGAGCAACAACATGAATGGTCTTCGGTTTCCGTGTTTCGTAAAGTCTGGAA
ACGCGGAAGTCAGCGCCCTGCACCATTATGTTCCGGATCTGCATCGCAGGATGCTGCTGGCTACCCTGTG
GAACACCTACATCTGTATTAACGAAGCGCTGGCATTGACCCTGAGTGATTTTTCTCTGGTCCCGCCGCAT
CCATACCGCCAGTTGTTTACCCTCACAACGTTCCAGTAACCGGGCATGTTCATCATCAGTAACCCGTATC
GTGAGCATCCTCTCTCGTTTCATCGGTATCATTACCCCCATGAACAGAAATCCCCCTTACACGGAGGCAT
CAGTGACCAAACAGGAAAAAACCGCCCTTAACATGGCCCGCTTTATCAGAAGCCAGACATTAACGCTTCT
GGAGAAACTCAACGAGCTGGACGCGGATGAACAGGCAGACATCTGTGAATCGCTTCACGACCACGCTGAT
GAGCTTTACCGCAGCTGCCTCGCGCGTTTCGGTGATGACGGTGAAAACCTCTGACACATGCAGCTCCCGG
AGACGGTCACAGCTTGTCTGTAAGCGGATGCCGGGAGCAGACAAGCCCGTCAGGGCGCGTCAGCGGGTGT
TGGCGGGTGTCGGGGCGCAGCCATGACCCAGTCACGTAGCGATAGCGGAGTGTATACTGGCTTAACTATG
CGGCATCAGAGCAGATTGTACTGAGAGTGCACCATATATGCGGTGTGAAATACCGCACAGATGCGTAAGG
AGAAAATACCGCATCAGGCGCTCTTCCGCTTCCTCGCTCACTGACTCGCTGCGCTCGGTCGTTCGGCTGC
GGCGAGCGGTATCAGCTCACTCAAAGGCGGTAATACGGTTATCCACAGAATCAGGGGATAACGCAGGAAA
GAACATGTGAGCAAAAGGCCAGCAAAAGGCCAGGAACCGTAAAAAGGCCGCGTTGCTGGCGTTTTTCCAT
AGGCTCCGCCCCCCTGACGAGCATCACAAAAATCGACGCTCAAGTCAGAGGTGGCGAAACCCGACAGGAC
TATAAAGATACCAGGCGTTTCCCCCTGGAAGCTCCCTCGTGCGCTCTCCTGTTCCGACCCTGCCGCTTAC
CGGATACCTGTCCGCCTTTCTCCCTTCGGGAAGCGTGGCGCTTTCTCATAGCTCACGCTGTAGGTATCTC
AGTTCGGTGTAGGTCGTTCGCTCCAAGCTGGGCTGTGTGCACGAACCCCCCGTTCAGCCCGACCGCTGCG
CCTTATCCGGTAACTATCGTCTTGAGTCCAACCCGGTAAGACACGACTTATCGCCACTGGCAGCAGCCAC
TGGTAACAGGATTAGCAGAGCGAGGTATGTAGGCGGTGCTACAGAGTTCTTGAAGTGGTGGCCTAACTAC
GGCTACACTAGAAGGACAGTATTTGGTATCTGCGCTCTGCTGAAGCCAGTTACCTTCGGAAAAAGAGTTG
GTAGCTCTTGATCCGGCAAACAAACCACCGCTGGTAGCGGTGGTTTTTTTGTTTGCAAGCAGCAGATTAC
GCGCAGAAAAAAAGGATCTCAAGAAGATCCTTTGATCTTTTCTACGGGGTCTGACGCTCAGTGGAACGAA
AACTCACGTTAAGGGATTTTGGTCATGAACAATAAAACTGTCTGCTTACATAAACAGTAATACAAGGGGT
GTTATGAGCCATATTCAACGGGAAACGTCTTGCTCTAGGCCGCGATTAAATTCCAACATGGATGCTGATT
TATATGGGTATAAATGGGCTCGCGATAATGTCGGGCAATCAGGTGCGACAATCTATCGATTGTATGGGAA
GCCCGATGCGCCAGAGTTGTTTCTGAAACATGGCAAAGGTAGCGTTGCCAATGATGTTACAGATGAGATG
GTCAGACTAAACTGGCTGACGGAATTTATGCCTCTTCCGACCATCAAGCATTTTATCCGTACTCCTGATG
ATGCATGGTTACTCACCACTGCGATCCCCGGGAAAACAGCATTCCAGGTATTAGAAGAATATCCTGATTC
AGGTGAAAATATTGTTGATGCGCTGGCAGTGTTCCTGCGCCGGTTGCATTCGATTCCTGTTTGTAATTGT
CCTTTTAACAGCGATCGCGTATTTCGTCTCGCTCAGGCGCAATCACGAATGAATAACGGTTTGGTTGATG
CGAGTGATTTTGATGACGAGCGTAATGGCTGGCCTGTTGAACAAGTCTGGAAAGAAATGCATAAACTTTT
GCCATTCTCACCGGATTCAGTCGTCACTCATGGTGATTTCTCACTTGATAACCTTATTTTTGACGAGGGG
AAATTAATAGGTTGTATTGATGTTGGACGAGTCGGAATCGCAGACCGATACCAGGATCTTGCCATCCTAT
GGAACTGCCTCGGTGAGTTTTCTCCTTCATTACAGAAACGGCTTTTTCAAAAATATGGTATTGATAATCC
TGATATGAATAAATTGCAGTTTCATTTGATGCTCGATGAGTTTTTCTAAGAATTAATTCATGAGCGGATA
CATATTTGAATGTATTTAGAAAAATAAACAAATAGGGGTTCCGCGCACATTTCCCCGAAAAGTGCCACCT
GAAATTGTAAACGTTAATATTTTGTTAAAATTCGCGTTAAATTTTTGTTAAATCAGCTCATTTTTTAACC
AATAGGCCGAAATCGGCAAAATCCCTTATAAATCAAAAGAATAGACCGAGATAGGGT
[37 nt withheld, positions 5798-5834]
AAAGAACGTGGACTCCAACGTCAAAGG
[49 nt withheld, positions 5862-5910]
T
[91 nt withheld, positions 5912-6002]
G
[124 nt withheld, positions 6004-6127]
CCCATTCGCCA
Features (pLannotate 1.2.2; 19 found; start..end, strand, type, name):
     26..73      -  terminator     T7 terminator: transcription terminator for bacteriophage T7 RNA polymerase
     81..130     -  CDS            SET1 (fragment): solubility-enhancement tag derived from T7 phage gene 10B
    140..157     -  CDS            9xHis (fragment): 9xHis affinity tag
    335..1051    -  CDS            mCerulean: mCerulean is a basic (constitutively fluorescent) cyan fluorescent protein published in 2005, derived from Aequorea victoria. It is reported to be a very rapidly-maturing monomer.
   1071..1093    -  RBS            RBS: efficient ribosome binding site from bacteriophage T7 gene 10 (Olins and Rangwala, 1989)
   1108..1132    -  protein_bind   lac operator: The lac repressor binds to the lac operator to inhibit transcription in E. coli. This inhibition can be relieved by adding lactose or isopropyl-β-D-thiogalactopyranoside (IPTG). lac repressor encoded by lacI
   1133..1151    -  promoter       T7 promoter: promoter for bacteriophage T7 RNA polymerase
   1177..1456    +  CDS            TcR (fragment): tetracycline efflux protein; tet; confers resistance to tetracycline
   1464..1541    +  promoter       lacI promoter: lacI
   1542..2624    +  CDS            lacI: lac repressor; lacI; The lac repressor binds to the lac operator to inhibit transcription in E. coli. This inhibition can be relieved by adding lactose or isopropyl-β-D-thiogalactopyranoside (IPTG).
   2637..2658    +  protein_bind   CAP binding site: CAP binding activates transcription in the presence of cAMP. E. coli catabolite activator protein
   2673..2964    +  CDS            TcR (fragment): tetracycline efflux protein; tet; confers resistance to tetracycline
   3036..3416    -  CDS            YPB1_ECOLX: Protein predicted: Swiss-Prot protein existence level 4. From Escherichia coli.
   3433..3624    +  CDS            rop: Rop protein, which maintains plasmids at low copy number; rop
   3726..3868    +  misc_feature   bom: basis of mobility region from pBR322
   4054..4642    -  rep_origin     ori: high-copy-number ColE1/pMB1/pBR322/pUC origin of replication
   4764..5579    +  CDS            KanR: aminoglycoside phosphotransferase; aph(3')-Ia; confers resistance to kanamycin in bacteria or G418 (Geneticin®) in eukaryotes
   5588..5645    -  promoter       AmpR promoter (fragment): bla
   5672..6127    -  rep_origin     f1 ori (sequence partly withheld): f1 bacteriophage origin of replication; arrow indicates direction of (+) strand synthesis
