[The description below was written by a language model from this plasmid's Addgene catalogue record and pLannotate feature annotations shown in this document.]
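Description:
mCerulean-T-SpyTag is a bacterial expression plasmid built on the pET 29b(+) backbone that produces a multifunctional cyan fluorescent fusion protein in E. coli. It replicates from a ColE1/pMB1-type origin, with the rop gene and bom region of pBR322 lineage also present, and is selected with kanamycin through an aminoglycoside phosphotransferase gene. An f1 origin is annotated as well. The catalogue lists the plasmid as high copy, although rop normally moderates copy number in this origin family. Short annotated fragments of tetracycline resistance, an AmpR promoter and a T7 gene 10B–derived solubility tag appear to be backbone remnants or partial matches rather than functional parts.

Expression is driven by a T7 promoter with an adjacent lac operator, followed by the T7 gene 10 ribosome binding site and ending at a T7 terminator. A plasmid-borne lacI gene supplies the repressor, so transcription requires a host providing T7 RNA polymerase and is inducible with IPTG. According to the depositor, the open reading frame encodes, from N to C terminus, a short leader, mCerulean, a TEV protease cleavage site, SpyTag003 and a 6xHis tag, with flexible glycine-serine linkers separating the modules. The automated feature table identifies mCerulean and the histidine tag but does not annotate the TEV site or SpyTag, which presumably lie in the unannotated stretch between them.

The His tag allows affinity purification, and SpyTag allows covalent tethering to materials, presumably ones displaying its SpyCatcher partner. Because the TEV site lies between the fluorescent protein and the anchor, protease treatment releases mCerulean. This gives the single-input "YES" gate in a set of Boolean logic-gated protein release constructs.
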