Addgene plasmid #243787: mCerulean-T-SpyTag
Purpose: Expresses multifunctional construct enabling the YES-gated release of mCerulean from materials in response to TEV treatment. Construct contains a SpyTag for material tethering.
Depositing lab: Cole DeForest. Depositing organization: University of Washington. Publication: Boolean logic-gated protein presentation through autonomously compiled molecular topology. Gharios R, Ross ML, Li A, Kottantharayil SP, Hoye J, DeForest CA. Nat Chem Biol. 2025 Oct 9. doi: 10.1038/s41589-025-02037-5. PubMed 41068299.
Backbone
  Vector backbone: pET 29b (+)
  Vector type: Bacterial Expression
Growth in bacteria
  Bacterial resistance: Kanamycin, 50 μg/mL
  Growth temperature: 37°C
  Growth strain: DH5alpha
  Copy number: High Copy
Gene/Insert
  Gene/Insert name: mCerulean
  Species: Synthetic
  Tag / fusion protein: 6x His tag (C terminal on insert)
  Cloning method: Restriction Enzyme; 5′ cloning site Unknown (unknown if destroyed)
Terms and licenses: Academic/Nonprofit Terms; Industry Terms: Not Available to Industry
Depositor comments: MGSS-mCerulean-GGS(x3)-TEVc-GGS(x3)-SpyTag003-GGS(x3)-6xHis
How to cite: mCerulean-T-SpyTag was a gift from Cole DeForest (Addgene plasmid # 243787 ; http://n2t.net/addgene:243787 ; RRID:Addgene_243787)
