>Addgene plasmid #243787 | mCerulean-T-SpyTag | depositor full sequence | sequence record 479420 | mCerulean-T-SpyTag sequence 900 bps
ATGGGATCTTCGATGGTCTCCAAAGGCGAAGAACTGTTCACGGGTGTGGTCCCGATTCTGGTGGAATTGG
ATGGTGACGTAAATGGCCATAAGTTTTCGGTGAGCGGCGAAGGCGAAGGCGATGCGACCTATGGCAAGTT
AACCCTGAAATTCATCTGTACCACGGGAAAACTACCGGTGCCGTGGCCAACGCTGGTGACCACCCTGACG
TGGGGCGTACAGTGCTTTGCTCGTTATCCGGATCACATGAAACAGCACGACTTCTTTAAAAGCGCTATGC
CGGAGGGCTACGTGCAGGAACGGACAATCTTTTTTAAAGACGATGGGAATTATAAAACGCGTGCCGAAGT
TAAATTTGAGGGTGATACTCTGGTTAATCGTATCGAACTGAAAGGGATCGATTTCAAAGAGGATGGGAAC
ATACTCGGTCATAAATTGGAGTATAACGCGATTTCGGATAACGTTTATATTACAGCAGACAAACAGAAGA
ACGGCATTAAGGCCAACTTTAAAATCCGCCATAACATTGAAGATGGAAGCGTGCAGCTCGCGGATCACTA
CCAACAAAATACCCCCATCGGCGACGGTCCTGTCCTGCTTCCTGATAATCACTATTTAAGTACTCAAAGT
AAACTTTCAAAGGACCCAAACGAAAAACGCGACCACATGGTGTTGCTGGAGTTCGTCACCGCCGCGGGCA
TTACTTTAGGTATGGATGAACTGTACAAAGGTGGATCAGGTGGTTCCGGGGGCAGCGAAAATCTGTACTT
TCAGTCAGGCGGCTCCGGGGGGTCTGGAGGCAGCCGCGGTGTACCGCATATTGTTATGGTTGATGCATAC
AAGCGATATAAAGGTGGCAGTGGTGGGTCTGGTGGTAGCCATCATCATCACCATCATTAA
